Addgene plasmid #127684: OphA-delta C6-Y76F
Purpose: Bacterial expression of His-tagged OphA-delta C6-Y76F
Depositing lab: James Naismith. Depositing organization: University of St. Andrews. Publication: A molecular mechanism for the enzymatic methylation of nitrogen atoms within peptide bonds. Song H, van der Velden NS, Shiran SL, Bleiziffer P, Zach C, Sieber R, Imani AS, Krausbeck F, Aebi M, Freeman MF, Riniker S, Kunzler M, Naismith JH. Sci Adv. 2018 Aug 24;4(8):eaat2720. doi: 10.1126/sciadv.aat2720. eCollection 2018 Aug. aat2720 PubMed 30151425.
Backbone
  Vector backbone: pET24
  Vector type: Bacterial Expression
Growth in bacteria
  Bacterial resistance: Kanamycin, 50 μg/mL
  Growth temperature: 37°C
  Growth strain: DH5alpha
  Copy number: High Copy
Gene/Insert
  Gene/Insert name: OphA-delta C6-Y76F
  Species: Synthetic
  Mutation: delta C6-Y76F
  Tag / fusion protein: His8 (N terminal on backbone)
  Cloning method: Restriction Enzyme; 5′ cloning site unknown (unknown if destroyed); 3′ cloning site unknown (unknown if destroyed)
Terms and licenses: Academic/Nonprofit Terms; Industry Terms: Not Available to Industry
How to cite: OphA-delta C6-Y76F was a gift from James Naismith (Addgene plasmid # 127684 ; http://n2t.net/addgene:127684 ; RRID:Addgene_127684)
