[The description below was written by a language model from this plasmid's Addgene catalogue record and pLannotate feature annotations shown in this document.]
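Description:
OphA-delta C6-Y76F is a pET24-based bacterial expression plasmid of about 6.5 kb, built to produce a His-tagged variant of OphA in E. coli. The associated publication concerns the enzymatic methylation of nitrogen atoms within peptide bonds, and the insert is listed as synthetic. As the name and mutation field indicate, it carries a "delta C6" change, presumably a six-residue C-terminal truncation, together with a Y76F point substitution. The annotation software did not recognise the OphA coding sequence itself. It presumably occupies the roughly 1.3 kb unannotated stretch between the ribosome binding site region and the downstream tag fragments. The cloning sites used are not recorded.

Expression follows the standard pET arrangement. A T7 promoter is immediately followed by a lac operator and the T7 gene 10 ribosome binding site, with a T7 terminator at the far end. The plasmid's own lacI gene supplies repressor, so transcription stays off until IPTG induction in a host that provides T7 RNA polymerase. The catalogue lists an N-terminal His8 tag contributed by the backbone, and a short tag-like fragment annotated just after the RBS is consistent with this. A second histidine-tag fragment lies downstream of the insert, but the record does not show whether it is translated.

Selection is by kanamycin through the aph(3')-Ia gene. Replication relies on a ColE1/pBR322-type origin accompanied by bom and rop, and an f1 origin is also present. The short tetracycline-resistance and AmpR promoter fragments are backbone remnants rather than functional markers. The construct suits purification of the mutant enzyme, and the publication's mechanistic focus points to use in such studies.
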