Features (pLannotate 1.2.2; 19 found; start..end, strand, type, name):
     12..440     +  rep_origin     f1 ori (sequence partly withheld): f1 bacteriophage origin of replication; arrow indicates direction of (+) strand synthesis
    493..550     +  promoter       AmpR promoter (fragment): bla
    559..1374    -  CDS            KanR: aminoglycoside phosphotransferase; aph(3')-Ia; confers resistance to kanamycin in bacteria or G418 (Geneticin®) in eukaryotes
   1494..2082    +  rep_origin     ori: high-copy-number ColE1/pMB1/pBR322/pUC origin of replication
   2268..2407    -  misc_feature   bom: basis of mobility region from pBR322
   2509..2700    -  CDS            rop: Rop protein, which maintains plasmids at low copy number; rop
   2717..3097    +  CDS            YPB1_ECOLX: Protein predicted: Swiss-Prot protein existence level 4. From Escherichia coli.
   3169..3460    -  CDS            TcR (fragment): tetracycline efflux protein; tet; confers resistance to tetracycline
   3475..3496    -  protein_bind   CAP binding site: CAP binding activates transcription in the presence of cAMP. E. coli catabolite activator protein
   3509..4591    -  CDS            lacI: lac repressor; lacI; The lac repressor binds to the lac operator to inhibit transcription in E. coli. This inhibition can be relieved by adding lactose or isopropyl-β-D-thiogalactopyranoside (IPTG).
   4592..4669    -  promoter       lacI promoter: lacI
   4677..4956    -  CDS            TcR (fragment): tetracycline efflux protein; tet; confers resistance to tetracycline
   4978..4996    +  promoter       T7 promoter: promoter for bacteriophage T7 RNA polymerase
   4997..5021    +  protein_bind   lac operator: The lac repressor binds to the lac operator to inhibit transcription in E. coli. This inhibition can be relieved by adding lactose or isopropyl-β-D-thiogalactopyranoside (IPTG). lac repressor encoded by lacI
   5036..5058    +  RBS            RBS: efficient ribosome binding site from bacteriophage T7 gene 10 (Olins and Rangwala, 1989)
   5071..5089    +  CDS            capTEV™ (fragment): composite tag for in vivo biotinylation, TEV protease cleavage, and 6xHis tagging
   6362..6379    +  CDS            9xHis (fragment): 9xHis affinity tag
   6389..6438    +  CDS            SET1 (fragment): solubility-enhancement tag derived from T7 phage gene 10B
   6446..6493    +  terminator     T7 terminator: transcription terminator for bacteriophage T7 RNA polymerase
>Addgene plasmid #127684 | OphA-delta C6-Y76F | addgene full sequence | sequence record 250786 | Addgene NGS Result
TGGCGAATGGG
[124 nt withheld, positions 12-135]
C
[91 nt withheld, positions 137-227]
A
[49 nt withheld, positions 229-277]
CCTTTGACGTTGGAGTCCACGTTCTTT
[37 nt withheld, positions 305-341]
ACCCTATCTCGGTCTATTCTTTTGATTTATAAGGGATTTTGCCGATTTCGGCCTATTGGTTAAAAAATGA
GCTGATTTAACAAAAATTTAACGCGAATTTTAACAAAATATTAACGCTTACAATTTAGGTGGCACTTTTC
GGGGAAATGTGCGCGGAACCCCTATTTGTTTATTTTTCTAAATACATTCAAATATGTATCCGCTCATGAA
TTAATTCTTAGAAAAACTCATCGAGCATCAAATGAAACTGCAATTTATTCATATCAGGATTATCAATACC
ATATTTTTGAAAAAGCCGTTTCTGTAATGAAGGAGAAAACTCACCGAGGCAGTTCCATAGGATGGCAAGA
TCCTGGTATCGGTCTGCGATTCCGACTCGTCCAACATCAATACAACCTATTAATTTCCCCTCGTCAAAAA
TAAGGTTATCAAGTGAGAAATCACCATGAGTGACGACTGAATCCGGTGAGAATGGCAAAAGTTTATGCAT
TTCTTTCCAGACTTGTTCAACAGGCCAGCCATTACGCTCGTCATCAAAATCACTCGCATCAACCAAACCG
TTATTCATTCGTGATTGCGCCTGAGCGAGACGAAATACGCGATCGCTGTTAAAAGGACAATTACAAACAG
GAATCGAATGCAACCGGCGCAGGAACACTGCCAGCGCATCAACAATATTTTCACCTGAATCAGGATATTC
TTCTAATACCTGGAATGCTGTTTTCCCGGGGATCGCAGTGGTGAGTAACCATGCATCATCAGGAGTACGG
ATAAAATGCTTGATGGTCGGAAGAGGCATAAATTCCGTCAGCCAGTTTAGTCTGACCATCTCATCTGTAA
CATCATTGGCAACGCTACCTTTGCCATGTTTCAGAAACAACTCTGGCGCATCGGGCTTCCCATACAATCG
ATAGATTGTCGCACCTGATTGCCCGACATTATCGCGAGCCCATTTATACCCATATAAATCAGCATCCATG
TTGGAATTTAATCGCGGCCTAGAGCAAGACGTTTCCCGTTGAATATGGCTCATAACACCCCTTGTATTAC
TGTTTATGTAAGCAGACAGTTTTATTGTTCATGACCAAAATCCCTTAACGTGAGTTTTCGTTCCACTGAG
CGTCAGACCGTAGAAAAGATCAAAGGATCTTCTTGAGATCCTTTTTTTCTGCGCGTAATCTGCTGCTTGC
AAACAAAAAAACCACCGCTACCAGCGGTGGTTTGTTTGCCGGATCAAGAGCTACCAACTCTTTTTCCGAA
GGTAACTGGCTTCAGCAGAGCGCAGATACCAAATACTGTCCTTCTAGTGTAGCCGTAGTTAGGCCACCAC
TTCAAGAACTCTGTAGCACCGCCTACATACCTCGCTCTGCTAATCCTGTTACCAGTGGCTGCTGCCAGTG
GCGATAAGTCGTGTCTTACCGGGTTGGACTCAAGACGATAGTTACCGGATAAGGCGCAGCGGTCGGGCTG
AACGGGGGGTTCGTGCACACAGCCCAGCTTGGAGCGAACGACCTACACCGAACTGAGATACCTACAGCGT
GAGCTATGAGAAAGCGCCACGCTTCCCGAAGGGAGAAAGGCGGACAGGTATCCGGTAAGCGGCAGGGTCG
GAACAGGAGAGCGCACGAGGGAGCTTCCAGGGGGAAACGCCTGGTATCTTTATAGTCCTGTCGGGTTTCG
CCACCTCTGACTTGAGCGTCGATTTTTGTGATGCTCGTCAGGGGGGCGGAGCCTATGGAAAAACGCCAGC
AACGCGGCCTTTTTACGGTTCCTGGCCTTTTGCTGGCCTTTTGCTCACATGTTCTTTCCTGCGTTATCCC
CTGATTCTGTGGATAACCGTATTACCGCCTTTGAGTGAGCTGATACCGCTCGCCGCAGCCGAACGACCGA
GCGCAGCGAGTCAGTGAGCGAGGAAGCGGAAGAGCGCCTGATGCGGTATTTTCTCCTTACGCATCTGTGC
GGTATTTCACACCGCAATGGTGCACTCTCAGTACAATCTGCTCTGATGCCGCATAGTTAAGCCAGTATAC
ACTCCGCTATCGCTACGTGACTGGGTCATGGCTGCGCCCCGACACCCGCCAACACCCGCTGACGCGCCCT
GACGGGCTTGTCTGCTCCCGGCATCCGCTTACAGACAAGCTGTGACCGTCTCCGGGAGCTGCATGTGTCA
GAGGTTTTCACCGTCATCACCGAAACGCGCGAGGCAGCTGCGGTAAAGCTCATCAGCGTGGTCGTGAAGC
GATTCACAGATGTCTGCCTGTTCATCCGCGTCCAGCTCGTTGAGTTTCTCCAGAAGCGTTAATGTCTGGC
TTCTGATAAAGCGGGCCATGTTAAGGGCGGTTTTTTCCTGTTTGGTCACTGATGCCTCCGTGTAAGGGGG
ATTTCTGTTCATGGGGGTAATGATACCGATGAAACGAGAGAGGATGCTCACGATACGGGTTACTGATGAT
GAACATGCCCGGTTACTGGAACGTTGTGAGGGTAAACAACTGGCGGTATGGATGCGGCGGGACCAGAGAA
AAATCACTCAGGGTCAATGCCAGCGCTTCGTTAATACAGATGTAGGTGTTCCACAGGGTAGCCAGCAGCA
TCCTGCGATGCAGATCCGGAACATAATGGTGCAGGGCGCTGACTTCCGCGTTTCCAGACTTTACGAAACA
CGGAAACCGAAGACCATTCATGTTGTTGCTCAGGTCGCAGACGTTTTGCAGCAGCAGTCGCTTCACGTTC
GCTCGCGTATCGGTGATTCATTCTGCTAACCAGTAAGGCAACCCCGCCAGCCTAGCCGGGTCCTCAACGA
CAGGAGCACGATCATGCGCACCCGTGGGGCCGCCATGCCGGCGATAATGGCCTGCTTCTCGCCGAAACGT
TTGGTGGCGGGACCAGTGACGAAGGCTTGAGCGAGGGCGTGCAAGATTCCGAATACCGCAAGCGACAGGC
CGATCATCGTCGCGCTCCAGCGAAAGCGGTCCTCGCCGAAAATGACCCAGAGCGCTGCCGGCACCTGTCC
TACGAGTTGCATGATAAAGAAGACAGTCATAAGTGCGGCGACGATAGTCATGCCCCGCGCCCACCGGAAG
GAGCTGACTGGGTTGAAGGCTCTCAAGGGCATCGGTCGAGATCCCGGTGCCTAATGAGTGAGCTAACTTA
CATTAATTGCGTTGCGCTCACTGCCCGCTTTCCAGTCGGGAAACCTGTCGTGCCAGCTGCATTAATGAAT
CGGCCAACGCGCGGGGAGAGGCGGTTTGCGTATTGGGCGCCAGGGTGGTTTTTCTTTTCACCAGTGAGAC
GGGCAACAGCTGATTGCCCTTCACCGCCTGGCCCTGAGAGAGTTGCAGCAAGCGGTCCACGCTGGTTTGC
CCCAGCAGGCGAAAATCCTGTTTGATGGTGGTTAACGGCGGGATATAACATGAGCTGTCTTCGGTATCGT
CGTATCCCACTACCGAGATATCCGCACCAACGCGCAGCCCGGACTCGGTAATGGCGCGCATTGCGCCCAG
CGCCATCTGATCGTTGGCAACCAGCATCGCAGTGGGAACGATGCCCTCATTCAGCATTTGCATGGTTTGT
TGAAAACCGGACATGGCACTCCAGTCGCCTTCCCGTTCCGCTATCGGCTGAATTTGATTGCGAGTGAGAT
ATTTATGCCAGCCAGCCAGACGCAGACGCGCCGAGACAGAACTTAATGGGCCCGCTAACAGCGCGATTTG
CTGGTGACCCAATGCGACCAGATGCTCCACGCCCAGTCGCGTACCGTCTTCATGGGAGAAAATAATACTG
TTGATGGGTGTCTGGTCAGAGACATCAAGAAATAACGCCGGAACATTAGTGCAGGCAGCTTCCACAGCAA
TGGCATCCTGGTCATCCAGCGGATAGTTAATGATCAGCCCACTGACGCGTTGCGCGAGAAGATTGTGCAC
CGCCGCTTTACAGGCTTCGACGCCGCTTCGTTCTACCATCGACACCACCACGCTGGCACCCAGTTGATCG
GCGCGAGATTTAATCGCCGCGACAATTTGCGACGGCGCGTGCAGGGCCAGACTGGAGGTGGCAACGCCAA
TCAGCAACGACTGTTTGCCCGCCAGTTGTTGTGCCACGCGGTTGGGAATGTAATTCAGCTCCGCCATCGC
CGCTTCCACTTTTTCCCGCGTTTTCGCAGAAACGTGGCTGGCCTGGTTCACCACGCGGGAAACGGTCTGA
TAAGAGACACCGGCATACTCTGCGACATCGTATAACGTTACTGGTTTCACATTCACCACCCTGAATTGAC
TCTCTTCCGGGCGCTATCATGCCATACCGCGAAAGGTTTTGCGCCATTCGATGGTGTCCGGGATCTCGAC
GCTCTCCCTTATGCGACTCCTGCATTAGGAAGCAGCCCAGTAGTAGGTTGAGGCCGTTGAGCACCGCCGC
CGCAAGGAATGGTGCATGCAAGGAGATGGCGCCCAACAGTCCCCCGGCCACGGGGCCTGCCACCATACCC
ACGCCGAAACAAGCGCTCATGAGCCCGAAGTGGCGAGCCCGATCTTCCCCATCGGTGATGTCGGCGATAT
AGGCGCCAGCAACCGCACCTGTGGCGCCGGTGATGCCGGCCACGATGCGTCCGGCGTAGAGGATCGAGAT
CTCGATCCCGCGAAATTAATACGACTCACTATAGGGGAATTGTGAGCGGATAACAATTCCCCTCTAGAAA
TAATTTTGTTTAACTTTAAGAAGGAGATATACATATGGAGCATCATCATCATCATCATCATCATGAGAAT
CTGTATTTCCAGGGCACTTCCACTCAGACCAAAGCTGGCTCACTCACCATCGTCGGTACCGGTATCGAGA
GTATCGGACAAATGACGCTTCAGGCGTTGTCCTACATCGAAGCCGCCGCGAAGGTTTTCTACTGCGTCAT
CGACCCCGCCACTGAGGCATTCATCCTCACCAAGAACAAGAACTGCGTTGACTTGTATCAGTATTACGAC
AATGGCAAGTCCAGATTGAACACTTTCACCCAAATGTCAGAGCTCATGGTCAGGGAAGTCCGCAAGGGCC
TCGATGTCGTGGGCGTCTTCTACGGCCACCCAGGAGTGTTCGTGAACCCGTCTCACCGAGCTCTGGCTAT
CGCCAAGAGTGAAGGCTACCGAGCGAGGATGCTTCCAGGCGTGTCTGCGGAAGATTGTCTCTTCGCGGAC
TTGTGCATTGATCCTTCGAACCCGGGTTGCCTGACCTACGAGGCATCGGATTTCCTGATCAGGGATCGCC
CGGTCAGCATCCACAGTCACTTGGTCCTGTTCCAAGTCGGATGCGTCGGTATCGCCGACTTCAACTTCAC
TGGATTCGACAACAACAAATTCGGCGTTCTCGTCGACCGTCTCGAGCAAGAATACGGCGCCGAGCACCCT
GTCGTCCATTACATCGCAGCTATGATGCCACACCAAGACCCAGTCACCGATAAATACACCGTCGCGCAGC
TCCGTGAGCCCGAGATCGCGAAGCGTGTTGGCGGTGTCTCGACTTTCTACATCCCTCCCAAGGCCAGGAA
AGCATCGAACTTGGACATCATAAGGCGCCTAGAGCTCTTGCCTGCTGGGCAAGTTCCCGACAAGAAAGCG
CGTATTTACCCGGCCAACCAGTGGGAGCCCGATGTTCCCGAAGTCGAACCCTACAGACCATCTGACCAGG
CTGCCATCGCTCAGTTGGCTGACCACGCTCCTCCTGAGCAATATCAACCTCTTGCTACTTCGAAAGCCAT
GTCTGATGTTATGACGAAGTTGGCTTTGGATCCCAAGGCACTCGCCGACTACAAAGCTGATCACCGCGCC
TTTGCTCAATCTGTCCCCGACTTGACGCCTCAGGAGCGTGCGGCTTTGGAGCTCGGTGATTCGTGGGCTA
TTCGTTGCGCGATGAAGAATATGCCCTCGTCGCTCTTGGACGCTGCTCGTGAATCCGGCGAAGAGGCATC
CCAAAACGGTTTCCCATGGGTCATCGTCGTTGGTGTTATCGGTGTCATCGGATAAGCGGCCGCACTCGAG
CACCACCACCACCACCACTGAGATCCGGCTGCTAACAAAGCCCGAAAGGAAGCTGAGTTGGCTGCTGCCA
CCGCTGAGCAATAACTAGCATAACCCCTTGGGGCCTCTAAACGGGTCTTGAGGGGTTTTTTGCTGAAAGG
AGGAACTATATCCGGAT
